>Addgene plasmid #210318 | NSP3C-EGFP | addgene full sequence | sequence record 418177 | Addgene NGS Result
TTAGTTATTAATAGTAATCAATTACGGGGTCATTAGTTCATAGCCCATATATGGAGTTCCGCGTTACATA
ACTTACGGTAAATGGCCCGCCTGGCTGACCGCCCAACGACCCCCGCCCATTGACGTCAATAATGACGTAT
GTTCCCATAGTAACGCCAATAGGGACTTTCCATTGACGTCAATGGGTGGAGTATTTACGGTAAACTGCCC
ACTTGGCAGTACATCAAGTGTATCATATGCCAAGTACGCCCCCTATTGACGTCAATGACGGTAAATGGCC
CGCCTGGCATTATGCCCAGTACATGACCTTATGGGACTTTCCTACTTGGCAGTACATCTACGTATTAGTC
ATCGCTATTACCATGGTGATGCGGTTTTGGCAGTACATCAATGGGCGTGGATAGCGGTTTGACTCACGGG
GATTTCCAAGTCTCCACCCCATTGACGTCAATGGGAGTTTGTTTTGGCACCAAAATCAACGGGACTTTCC
AAAATGTCGTAACAACTCCGCCCCATTGACGCAAATGGGCGGTAGGCGTGTACGGTGGGAGGTCTATATA
AGCAGAGCTGGTTTAGTGAACCGTCAGATCCGCTAGCGCTACCGGACTCAGATCTCGAGATGCCAACTTT
GTACAAAAAAGTTGGCATGTGGTTCCTGCTGCTCTCCGTGTGCCTGGGTTCCCTGATCTACTCTACCGCC
GCTCTGGGAGTGCTGATGTCTAACCTGGGTATGCCTAGCTACTGCACTGGTTACAGAGAGGGATACCTGA
ACAGCACCAACGTGACCATCGCCACCTACTGCACCGGCAGCATCCCATGCTCCGTGTGCCTGTCTGGACT
GGACAGCCTGGACACCTACCCCTCCCTGGAAACCATCCAGATCACCATCTCTAGCTTCAAGTGGGACCTG
ACCGCCTTCGGTCTGGTGGCTGAGTGGTTCCTGGCCTACATCCTGTTCACCAGGTTCTTCTACGTGCTGG
GCCTGGCCGCTATCATGCAGCTGTTCTTCTCCTACTTCGCTGTGCACTTCATCAGCAACTCCTGGCTGAT
GTGGCTGATCATCAACCTGGTGCAGATGGCTCCCATCTCTGCCATGGTGCGCATGTACATCTTCTTCGCC
AGCTTCTACTACGTGTGGAAGTCCTACGTGCACGTGGTGGACGGTTGCAACTCCTCTACCTGCATGATGT
GCTACAAGCGCAACAGGGCTACCAGGGTGGAGTGCACCACCATCGTGAACGGCGTGCGCAGGTCCTTCTA
CGTGTACGCCAACGGCGGCAAGGGATTCTGCAAGCTGCACAACTGGAACTGCGTGAACTGCGACACCTTC
TGCGCTGGCTCCACCTTCATCTCTGACGAGGTGGCCAGAGACCTGAGCCTGCAGTTCAAGCGTCCAATCA
ACCCCACCGACCAGAGCTCCTACATCGTGGACTCTGTGACCGTGAAGAACGGTAGCATCCACCTGTACTT
CGACAAGGCTGGCCAGAAGACCTACGAGCGCCACTCTCTGAGCCACTTCGTGAACCTGGACAACCTGAGG
GCCAACAACACCAAGGGCAGCCTGCCTATCAACGTGATCGTGTTCGACGGAAAGTCCAAGTGCGAGGAAT
CTAGCGCCAAGTCCGCCAGCGTGTACTACAGCCAGCTGATGTGCCAGCCAATCCTGCTGCTGGACCAGGC
TCTGGTGTCTGACGTGGGAGACAGCGCCGAAGTGGCCGTGAAGATGTTCGACGCCTACGTGAACACCTTC
TCCTCTACCTTCAACGTGCCTATGGAGAAGCTGAAGACCCTGGTGGCTACTGCTGAGGCTGAACTGGCTA
AGAACGTGTCCCTGGACAACGTGCTGAGCACCTTCATCTCCGCCGCTAGGCAGGGTTTCGTGGACTCTGA
CGTGGAAACCAAAGACGTGGTGGAGTGCCTGAAGCTGTCTCACCAGAGCGACATCGAAGTGACCGGCGAC
TCCTGCAACAACTACATGCTGACCTACAACAAGGTGGAGAACATGACCCCAAGAGACCTGGGAGCTTGCA
TCGACTGCTCCGCCCGTCACATCAACGCTCAGGTGGCCAAGTCTCACAACATCGCCCTGATCTGGAACGT
GAAGGACTTCATGAGCCTGTCCGAGCAGCTGCGCAAGCAGATCAGGAGCGCCGCTAAGAAGAACAACCTG
CCCTTCAAGCTGACCTGCGCTACCACCAGACAGGTGGTGAACGTGGTGACCACCAAGATCGCCCTGAAGG
GCGGAGCGGATCCACCGGTCGCCACCATGGTGAGCAAGGGCGAGGAGCTGTTCACCGGGGTGGTGCCCAT
CCTGGTCGAGCTGGACGGCGACGTAAACGGCCACAAGTTCAGCGTGTCCGGCGAGGGCGAGGGCGATGCC
ACCTACGGCAAGCTGACCCTGAAGTTCATCTGCACCACCGGCAAGCTGCCCGTGCCCTGGCCCACCCTCG
TGACCACCCTGACCTACGGCGTGCAGTGCTTCAGCCGCTACCCCGACCACATGAAGCAGCACGACTTCTT
CAAGTCCGCCATGCCCGAAGGCTACGTCCAGGAGCGCACCATCTTCTTCAAGGACGACGGCAACTACAAG
ACCCGCGCCGAGGTGAAGTTCGAGGGCGACACCCTGGTGAACCGCATCGAGCTGAAGGGCATCGACTTCA
AGGAGGACGGCAACATCCTGGGGCACAAGCTGGAGTACAACTACAACAGCCACAACGTCTATATCATGGC
CGACAAGCAGAAGAACGGCATCAAGGTGAACTTCAAGATCCGCCACAACATCGAGGACGGCAGCGTGCAG
CTCGCCGACCACTACCAGCAGAACACCCCCATCGGCGACGGCCCCGTGCTGCTGCCCGACAACCACTACC
TGAGCACCCAGTCCAAGCTGAGCAAAGACCCCAACGAGAAGCGCGATCACATGGTCCTGCTGGAGTTCGT
GACCGCCGCCGGGATCACTCTCGGCATGGACGAGCTGTACAAGTAAAGCGGCCGCGACTCTAGATCATAA
TCAGCCATACCACATTTGTAGAGGTTTTACTTGCTTTAAAAAACCTCCCACACCTCCCCCTGAACCTGAA
ACATAAAATGAATGCAATTGTTGTTGTTAACTTGTTTATTGCAGCTTATAATGGTTACAAATAAAGCAAT
AGCATCACAAATTTCACAAATAAAGCATTTTTTTCACTGCATTCTAGTTGTGGTTTGTCCAAACTCATCA
ATGTATCTTAAGGCGTAAATTGTAAGCGTTAATATTTTGTTAAAATTCGCGTTAAATTTTTGTTAAATCA
GCTCATTTTTTAACCAATAGGCCGAAATCGGCAAAATCCCTTATAAATCAAAAGAATAGACCGAGATAGG
GT
[37 nt withheld, positions 3363-3399]
AAAGAACGTGGACTCCAACGTCAAAGG
[49 nt withheld, positions 3427-3475]
T
[91 nt withheld, positions 3477-3567]
G
[124 nt withheld, positions 3569-3692]
CAGGTGGCACTTTTCGGGGAAATGTGCGCGGAACCCCTATTTGTTTATTTTTCTAAATACATTCAAATAT
GTATCCGCTCATGAGACAATAACCCTGATAAATGCTTCAATAATATTGAAAAAGGAAGAGTCCTGAGGCG
GAAAGAACCAGCTGTGGAATGTGTGTCAGTTAGGGTGTGGAAAGTCCCCAGGCTCCCCAGCAGGCAGAAG
TATGCAAAGCATGCATCTCAATTAGTCAGCAACCAGGTGTGGAAAGTCCCCAGGCTCCCCAGCAGGCAGA
AGTATGCAAAGCATGCATCTCAATTAGTCAGCAACCATAGTCCCGCCCCTAACTCCGCCCATCCCGCCCC
TAACTCCGCCCAGTTCCGCCCATTCTCCGCCCCATGGCTGACTAATTTTTTTTATTTATGCAGAGGCCGA
GGCCGCCTCGGCCTCTGAGCTATTCCAGAAGTAGTGAGGAGGCTTTTTTGGAGGCCTAGGCTTTTGCAAA
GATCGATCAAGAGACAGGATGAGGATCGTTTCGCATGATTGAACAAGATGGATTGCACGCAGGTTCTCCG
GCCGCTTGGGTGGAGAGGCTATTCGGCTATGACTGGGCACAACAGACAATCGGCTGCTCTGATGCCGCCG
TGTTCCGGCTGTCAGCGCAGGGGCGCCCGGTTCTTTTTGTCAAGACCGACCTGTCCGGTGCCCTGAATGA
ACTGCAAGACGAGGCAGCGCGGCTATCGTGGCTGGCCACGACGGGCGTTCCTTGCGCAGCTGTGCTCGAC
GTTGTCACTGAAGCGGGAAGGGACTGGCTGCTATTGGGCGAAGTGCCGGGGCAGGATCTCCTGTCATCTC
ACCTTGCTCCTGCCGAGAAAGTATCCATCATGGCTGATGCAATGCGGCGGCTGCATACGCTTGATCCGGC
TACCTGCCCATTCGACCACCAAGCGAAACATCGCATCGAGCGAGCACGTACTCGGATGGAAGCCGGTCTT
GTCGATCAGGATGATCTGGACGAAGAGCATCAGGGGCTCGCGCCAGCCGAACTGTTCGCCAGGCTCAAGG
CGAGCATGCCCGACGGCGAGGATCTCGTCGTGACCCATGGCGATGCCTGCTTGCCGAATATCATGGTGGA
AAATGGCCGCTTTTCTGGATTCATCGACTGTGGCCGGCTGGGTGTGGCGGACCGCTATCAGGACATAGCG
TTGGCTACCCGTGATATTGCTGAAGAGCTTGGCGGCGAATGGGCTGACCGCTTCCTCGTGCTTTACGGTA
TCGCCGCTCCCGATTCGCAGCGCATCGCCTTCTATCGCCTTCTTGACGAGTTCTTCTGAGCGGGACTCTG
GGGTTCGAAATGACCGACCAAGCGACGCCCAACCTGCCATCACGAGATTTCGATTCCACCGCCGCCTTCT
ATGAAAGGTTGGGCTTCGGAATCGTTTTCCGGGACGCCGGCTGGATGATCCTCCAGCGCGGGGATCTCAT
GCTGGAGTTCTTCGCCCACCCTAGGGGGAGGCTAACTGAAACACGGAAGGAGACAATACCGGAAGGAACC
CGCGCTATGACGGCAATAAAAAGACAGAATAAAACGCACGGTGTTGGGTCGTTTGTTCATAAACGCGGGG
TTCGGTCCCAGGGCTGGCACTCTGTCGATACCCCACCGAGACCCCATTGGGGCCAATACGCCCGCGTTTC
TTCCTTTTCCCCACCCCACCCCCCAAGTTCGGGTGAAGGCCCAGGGCTCGCAGCCAACGTCGGGGCGGCA
GGCCCTGCCATAGCCTCAGGTTACTCATATATACTTTAGATTGATTTAAAACTTCATTTTTAATTTAAAA
GGATCTAGGTGAAGATCCTTTTTGATAATCTCATGACCAAAATCCCTTAACGTGAGTTTTCGTTCCACTG
AGCGTCAGACCCCGTAGAAAAGATCAAAGGATCTTCTTGAGATCCTTTTTTTCTGCGCGTAATCTGCTGC
TTGCAAACAAAAAAACCACCGCTACCAGCGGTGGTTTGTTTGCCGGATCAAGAGCTACCAACTCTTTTTC
CGAAGGTAACTGGCTTCAGCAGAGCGCAGATACCAAATACTGTTCTTCTAGTGTAGCCGTAGTTAGGCCA
CCACTTCAAGAACTCTGTAGCACCGCCTACATACCTCGCTCTGCTAATCCTGTTACCAGTGGCTGCTGCC
AGTGGCGATAAGTCGTGTCTTACCGGGTTGGACTCAAGACGATAGTTACCGGATAAGGCGCAGCGGTCGG
GCTGAACGGGGGGTTCGTGCACACAGCCCAGCTTGGAGCGAACGACCTACACCGAACTGAGATACCTACA
GCGTGAGCTATGAGAAAGCGCCACGCTTCCCGAAGGGAGAAAGGCGGACAGGTATCCGGTAAGCGGCAGG
GTCGGAACAGGAGAGCGCACGAGGGAGCTTCCAGGGGGAAACGCCTGGTATCTTTATAGTCCTGTCGGGT
TTCGCCACCTCTGACTTGAGCGTCGATTTTTGTGATGCTCGTCAGGGGGGCGGAGCCTATGGAAAAACGC
CAGCAACGCGGCCTTTTTACGGTTCCTGGCCTTTTGCTGGCCTTTTGCTCACATGTTCTTTCCTGCGTTA
TCCCCTGATTCTGTGGATAACCGTATTACCGCCATGCA
Features (pLannotate 1.2.2; 14 found; start..end, strand, type, name):
     62..365     +  enhancer       CMV enhancer: human cytomegalovirus immediate early enhancer
    366..569     +  promoter       CMV promoter: human cytomegalovirus (CMV) immediate early promoter
    614..2245    +  CDS            R1A_SARS2 (fragment): Experimental evidence at protein level: Swiss-Prot protein existence level 1. [Non-structural protein 10]: Plays a pivotal role in viral transcription by stimulating both nsp14 3'-5' exoribonuclease and nsp16 2'-O-methyltransferase activities. Therefore plays an essential role in viral mRNAs cap methylation. From Severe acute respiratory syndrome coronavirus 2 (2019-nCoV) (SARS-CoV-2).
   2267..2986    +  CDS            mEGFP: enhanced GFP with monomerizing A206K mutation (Zacharias et al., 2002) mammalian codon-optimized
   3003..3086    +  CDS            large T antigen (fragment): large T antigen from SV40 (simian virus 40)
   3109..3230    +  polyA_signal   SV40 poly(A) signal: SV40 polyadenylation signal
   3264..3692    -  rep_origin     f1 ori (sequence partly withheld): f1 bacteriophage origin of replication; arrow indicates direction of (+) strand synthesis
   3719..3823    +  promoter       AmpR promoter: bla
   3825..4182    +  promoter       SV40 promoter: SV40 enhancer and early promoter
   4217..5011    +  CDS            NeoR/KanR: aminoglycoside phosphotransferase from Tn5; aph(3')-II (or nptII); confers resistance to neomycin, kanamycin, and G418 (Geneticin®)
   5032..5184    +  CDS            ble (fragment): BLE_KLEPN - Experimental evidence at protein level: Swiss-Prot protein existence level 1. Binding protein with a strong affinity to the bleomycin family of antibiotics. Binds to CL990; an antimitotic-antibiotic compound. From Klebsiella pneumoniae.
   5243..5290    +  polyA_signal   HSV TK poly(A) signal: herpes simplex virus thymidine kinase polyadenylation signal (Cole and Stacy, 1985)
   5381..5397    -  polyA_signal   bGH poly(A) signal (fragment): bovine growth hormone polyadenylation signal
   5619..6207    +  rep_origin     ori: high-copy-number ColE1/pMB1/pBR322/pUC origin of replication
