[The description below was written by a language model from this plasmid's Addgene catalogue record and pLannotate feature annotations shown in this document.]
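Description:
NSP3C-EGFP is a mammalian expression plasmid of about 6.3 kb built on the pEGFP-N1 backbone, designed to produce the C-terminal portion of SARS-CoV-2 non-structural protein 3 (NSP3) as a fusion with a green fluorescent protein. The roughly 1.6 kb insert, introduced by ligation-independent cloning, is annotated as a fragment of the viral replicase polyprotein 1a (ORF1ab). The functional text attached to that automated hit refers to another cleavage product of the same polyprotein and should not be read as describing this fragment. Transcription is driven by the human cytomegalovirus immediate-early enhancer and promoter, and the fluorescent protein lies directly downstream of the insert, so the tag sits at the C terminus of the NSP3 fragment. The catalogue entry calls the tag EGFP, while the sequence annotation matches it to mEGFP, the variant carrying the monomerizing A206K substitution. An SV40 polyadenylation signal terminates the transcript.

The plasmid replicates in E. coli from a high-copy ColE1/pUC-type origin and also carries an f1 phage origin for single-stranded DNA production. A single Tn5 aminoglycoside phosphotransferase gene (NeoR/KanR) serves both hosts. A bacterial promoter provides kanamycin resistance, while the SV40 enhancer/early promoter and an HSV TK polyadenylation signal allow G418 selection of stably transfected mammalian cells. The short large T antigen, ble and bGH poly(A) fragments in the table appear to be backbone remnants or partial matches rather than functional elements.

The construct is suited to transient or stable expression for visualizing the subcellular localization of the NSP3 C-terminal region and for GFP-based interaction studies. This fits the associated work on host REEP5/TRAM1 binding to NSP3 and its role in virus replication.
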