Addgene plasmid #210318: NSP3C-EGFP
Purpose: Expresses the C terminal of SARS-CoV-2 NSP3 fused with EGFP tag in mammalian cells
Depositing lab: Michele Pagano. Depositing organization: NYU Grossman School of Medicine. Publication: The REEP5/TRAM1 complex binds SARS-CoV-2 NSP3 and promotes virus replication. Li J, Gui Q, Liang FX, Sall J, Zhang Q, Duan Y, Dhabaria A, Askenazi M, Ueberheide B, Stapleford KA, Pagano M. J Virol. 2023 Sep 28:e0050723. doi: 10.1128/jvi.00507-23. PubMed 37768083.
Backbone
  Vector backbone: pEGFP-N1
  Backbone size w/o insert (bp): 4700
  Total vector size (bp): 6300
  Vector type: Mammalian Expression
  Selectable markers: Neomycin (select with G418)
Growth in bacteria
  Bacterial resistance: Kanamycin, 50 μg/mL
  Growth temperature: 37°C
  Growth strain: DH5alpha
  Copy number: High Copy
Gene/Insert
  Gene/Insert name: C terminal of SARS-CoV-2 NSP3 (alt name: PLPRO)
  Insert size (bp): 1600
  Entrez Gene: ORF1ab (a.k.a. GU280_gp01)
  Tag / fusion protein: EGFP (C terminal on insert)
  Cloning method: Ligation Independent Cloning
  Sequencing primers: 5′ CMV-F; 3′ EGFP (Cterm)
Terms and licenses: Academic/Nonprofit Terms; Industry Terms: Not Available to Industry
How to cite: NSP3C-EGFP was a gift from Michele Pagano (Addgene plasmid # 210318 ; http://n2t.net/addgene:210318 ; RRID:Addgene_210318)
